>Addgene plasmid #107358 | pNP1 tdTomato trigger | addgene full sequence | sequence record 209399 | Addgene NGS Result
GCTAGTGGTGCTAGCCCCGCGAAATTAATACGACTCACTATAGGGACGCGAAATGCTATTCCATTTCGCG
TGACTAACGACATAACAGCAGCATTCAATATCTAAACCTAGCATAACCCCTTGGGGCCTCTAAACGGGTC
TTGAGGGGTTTTTTGCTGAAAGGAGGAACTATATCCGGAAGCTTGGCACTGGCCGACCGGGGTCGAGCAC
TGACTCGCTGCGCTCGGTCGTTCGGCTGCGGCGAGCGGTATCAGCTCACTCAAAGGCGGTAATACGGTTA
TCCACAGAATCAGGGGATAACGCAGGAAAGAACATGTGAGCAAAAGGCCAGCAAAAGGCCAGGAACCGTA
AAAAGGCCGCGTTGCTGGCGTTTTTCCATAGGCTCCGCCCCCCTGACGAGCATCACAAAAATCGACGCTC
AAGTCAGAGGTGGCGAAACCCGACAGGACTATAAAGATACCAGGCGTTTCCCCCTGGAAGCTCCCTCGTG
CGCTCTCCTGTTCCGACCCTGCCGCTTACCGGATACCTGTCCGCCTTTCTCCCTTCGGGAAGCGTGGCGC
TTTCTCATAGCTCACGCTGTAGGTATCTCAGTTCGGTGTAGGTCGTTCGCTCCAAGCTGGGCTGTGTGCA
CGAACCCCCCGTTCAGCCCGACCGCTGCGCCTTATCCGGTAACTATCGTCTTGAGTCCAACCCGCTAAGA
CACGACTTATCGCCACTGGCAGCAGCCACTGGTAACAGGATTAGCAGAGCGAGGTATGTAGGCGGTGCTA
CAGAGTTCTTGAAGTGGTGGCCTAACTACGGCTACACTAGAAGAACAGTATTTGGTATCTGCGCTCTGCT
GAAGCCAGTTACCTTCGGAAAAAGAGTTGGTAGCTCTTGATCCGGCAAACAAACCACCGCTGGTAGCGGT
GGTTTTTTTGTTTGCAAGCAGCAGATTACGCGCAGAAAAAAAGGATCTCAAGAAGATCCTTTGATCTTTT
CTACGGGGTCTGACGCTCAGTGGAACGAAAACTCACAGATCCGGGATTTTGGTCATGAGATTATCAAAAA
GGATCTTCACCTAGATCCTTTTAAATTAAAAATGAAGTTTTAAATCAATCTAAAGTATATATGAGTAAAC
TTGGTCTGACAGTTACCAATGCTTAATCAGTGAGGCACCTATCTCAGCGATCTGTCTATTTCGTTCATCC
ATAGTTGCCTGACTCCCCGTCGTGTAGATAACTACGATACGGGAGGGCTTACCATCTGGCCCCAGTGCTG
CAATGATACCGCGAGACCCACGCTCACCGGCTCCAGATTTATCAGCAATAAACCAGCCAGCCGGAAGGGC
CGAGCGCAGAAGTGGTCCTGCAACTTTATCCGCCTCCATCCAGTCTATTAATTGTTGCCGGGAAGCTAGA
GTAAGTAGTTCGCCAGTTAATAGTTTGCGCAACGTTGTTGCCATTGCTACAGGCATCGTGGTGTCACGCT
CGTCGTTTGGTATGGCTTCATTCAGCTCCGGTTCCCAACGATCAAGGCGAGTTACATGATCCCCCATGTT
GTGCAAAAAAGCGGTTAGCTCCTTCGGTCCTCCGATCGTTGTCAGAAGTAAGTTGGCCGCAGTGTTATCA
CTCATGGTTATGGCAGCACTGCATAATTCTCTTACTGTCATGCCATCCGTAAGATGCTTTTCTGTGACTG
GTGAGTACTCAACCAAGTCATTCTGAGAATAGTGTATGCGGCGACCGAGTTGCTCTTGCCCGGCGTCAAT
ACGGGATAATACCGCGCCACATAGCAGAACTTTAAAAGTGCTCATCATTGGAAAACGTTCTTCGGGGCGA
AAACTCTCAAGGATCTTACCGCTGTTGAGATCCAGTTCGATGTAACCCACTCGTGCACCCAACTGATCTT
CAGCATCTTTTACTTTCACCAGCGTTTCTGGGTGAGCAAAAACAGGAAGGCAAAATGCCGCAAAAAAGGG
AATAAGGGCGACACGGAAATGTTGAATACTCATACTCTTCCTTTTTCAATATTATTGAAGCATTTATCAG
GGTTATTGTCTCATGAGCGGATACATATTTGAATGTATTTAGAAAAATAAACAAATAGGGGTTCCGCGCA
CATTTCCCCGAAAAGT
Features (pLannotate 1.2.2; 5 found; start..end, strand, type, name):
     26..44      +  promoter       T7 promoter: promoter for bacteriophage T7 RNA polymerase
    108..155     +  terminator     T7 terminator: transcription terminator for bacteriophage T7 RNA polymerase
    373..961     -  rep_origin     ori: high-copy-number ColE1/pMB1/pBR322/pUC origin of replication
   1133..1993    -  CDS            AmpR: β-lactamase; bla; confers resistance to ampicillin, carbenicillin, and related antibiotics
   1994..2098    -  promoter       AmpR promoter: bla
