[The description below was written by a language model from this plasmid's Addgene catalogue record and pLannotate feature annotations shown in this document.]
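Description:
pNP1 tdTomato trigger is a small (about 2.1 kb) high-copy bacterial expression plasmid built on the pNP1 cloning backbone. It is maintained in E. coli through a ColE1/pUC-type origin of replication and selected with ampicillin via a β-lactamase (AmpR) gene driven by its native bla promoter. Apart from these maintenance elements, the annotated sequence contains only a compact transcription unit consisting of a T7 promoter followed shortly downstream by a T7 terminator.

The payload is a 63 bp insert, "toehold trigger 5", introduced by Gibson cloning and sitting in the short interval between the T7 promoter and terminator. It has no annotated coding sequence; the insert is intended to be transcribed by T7 RNA polymerase into a short RNA rather than translated. According to the record, this RNA is the cognate trigger for the pNP1 tdTomato toehold switch, carried on a separate companion plasmid. In toehold switch systems, the reporter mRNA folds into a hairpin that sequesters the ribosome binding site and start codon. The trigger RNA binds the exposed single-stranded toehold and unwinds the hairpin by strand displacement, allowing translation of the reporter, here the red fluorescent protein tdTomato.

The design derives in part from earlier work on de novo-designed toehold switches. The plasmid was deposited as part of a modular synthetic biology education kit, in which pairing trigger and switch constructs demonstrates programmable RNA-based control of gene expression. Any T7 RNA polymerase-containing expression context would be needed for the trigger to be produced, though the record does not specify the exact reaction format.
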