Addgene plasmid #107358: pNP1 tdTomato trigger
Purpose: Trigger sequence for pNP1 tdTomato toehold switch
Depositing lab: James Collins. Depositing organization: Massachusetts Institute of Technology. Publication: BioBits Explorer: A modular synthetic biology education kit. Huang A, Nguyen PQ, Stark JC, Takahashi MK, Donghia N, Ferrante T, Dy AJ, Hsu KJ, Dubner RS, Pardee K, Jewett MC, Collins JJ. Sci Adv. 2018 Aug 1;4(8):eaat5105. doi: 10.1126/sciadv.aat5105. eCollection 2018 Aug. PubMed 30083608.
Backbone
  Vector backbone: pNP1
  Backbone manufacturer: New England Biolabs (cloning vector)
  Backbone size w/o insert (bp): 2053
  Total vector size (bp): 2116
  Vector type: Bacterial Expression
Growth in bacteria
  Bacterial resistance: Ampicillin, 100 μg/mL
  Growth temperature: 37°C
  Growth strain: DH5alpha
  Copy number: High Copy
Gene/Insert
  Gene/Insert name: toehold trigger 5
  Insert size (bp): 63
  Promoter: T7
  Cloning method: Gibson Cloning
  Sequencing primers: 5′ CCCGCGAAATTAATACGACTCACTATAGG; 3′ AGTGCCAAGCTTCCGGATATAGTTC
Resource information
  A portion of this plasmid was derived from a plasmid made by: Green, A.A., Silver, P.A., Collins, J.J., and Yin, P. (2014). Toehold switches: de-novo-designed regulators of gene expression. Cell 159, 925–939.
Terms and licenses: Academic/Nonprofit Terms; Industry Terms: Not Available to Industry
How to cite: pNP1 tdTomato trigger was a gift from James Collins (Addgene plasmid # 107358 ; http://n2t.net/addgene:107358 ; RRID:Addgene_107358)
